>Addgene plasmid #109096 | NK644 | addgene full sequence | sequence record 210669 | Addgene NGS Result
AAAGGGCCTCGTGATACGCCTATTTTTATAGGTTAATGTCATGATAATAATGGTTTCTTAGACGTCAGGT
GGCACTTTTCGGGGAAATGTGCGCGGAACCCCTATTTGTTTATTTTTCTAAATACATTCAAATATGTATC
CGCTCATGAGACAATAACCCTGATAAATGCTTCAATAATATTGAAAAAGGAAGAGTATGAGTATTCAACA
TTTCCGTGTCGCCCTTATTCCCTTTTTTGCGGCATTTTGCCTTCCTGTTTTTGCTCACCCAGAAACGCTG
GTGAAAGTAAAAGATGCTGAAGATCAGTTGGGTGCACGAGTGGGTTACATCGAACTGGATCTCAACAGCG
GTAAGATCCTTGAGAGTTTTCGCCCCGAAGAACGTTTTCCAATGATGAGCACTTTTAAAGTTCTGCTATG
TGGCGCGGTATTATCCCGTATTGACGCCGGGCAAGAGCAACTCGGTCGCCGCATACACTATTCTCAGAAT
GACTTGGTTGAGTACTCACCAGTCACAGAAAAGCATCTTACGGATGGCATGACAGTAAGAGAATTATGCA
GTGCTGCCATAACCATGAGTGATAACACTGCGGCCAACTTACTTCTGACAACGATCGGAGGACCGAAGGA
GCTAACCGCTTTTTTGCACAACATGGGGGATCATGTAACTCGCCTTGATCGTTGGGAACCGGAGCTGAAT
GAAGCCATACCAAACGACGAGCGTGACACCACGATGCCTGTAGCAATGGCAACAACGTTGCGCAAACTAT
TAACTGGCGAACTACTTACTCTAGCTTCCCGGCAACAATTAATAGACTGGATGGAGGCGGATAAAGTTGC
AGGACCACTTCTGCGCTCGGCCCTTCCGGCTGGCTGGTTTATTGCTGATAAATCTGGAGCCGGTGAGCGT
GGGTCTCGCGGTATCATTGCAGCACTGGGGCCAGATGGTAAGCCCTCCCGTATCGTAGTTATCTACACGA
CGGGGAGTCAGGCAACTATGGATGAACGAAATAGACAGATCGCTGAGATAGGTGCCTCACTGATTAAGCA
TTGGTAACTGTCAGACCAAGTTTACTCATATATACTTTAGATTGATTTAAAACTTCATTTTTAATTTAAA
AGGATCTAGGTGAAGATCCTTTTTGATAATCTCATGACCAAAATCCCTTAACGTGAGTTTTCGTTCCACT
GAGCGTCAGACCCCGTAGAAAAGATCAAAGGATCTTCTTGAGATCCTTTTTTTCTGCGCGTAATCTGCTG
CTTGCAAACAAAAAAACCACCGCTACCAGCGGTGGTTTGTTTGCCGGATCAAGAGCTACCAACTCTTTTT
CCGAAGGTAACTGGCTTCAGCAGAGCGCAGATACCAAATACTGTTCTTCTAGTGTAGCCGTAGTTAGGCC
ACCACTTCAAGAACTCTGTAGCACCGCCTACATACCTCGCTCTGCTAATCCTGTTACCAGTGGCTGCTGC
CAGTGGCGATAAGTCGTGTCTTACCGGGTTGGACTCAAGACGATAGTTACCGGATAAGGCGCAGCGGTCG
GGCTGAACGGGGGGTTCGTGCACACAGCCCAGCTTGGAGCGAACGACCTACACCGAACTGAGATACCTAC
AGCGTGAGCTATGAGAAAGCGCCACGCTTCCCGAAGGGAGAAAGGCGGACAGGTATCCGGTAAGCGGCAG
GGTCGGAACAGGAGAGCGCACGAGGGAGCTTCCAGGGGGAAACGCCTGGTATCTTTATAGTCCTGTCGGG
TTTCGCCACCTCTGACTTGAGCGTCGATTTTTGTGATGCTCGTCAGGGGGGCGGAGCCTATGGAAAAACG
CCAGCAACGCGGCCTTTTTACGGTTCCTGGCCTTTTGCTGGCCTTTTGCTCACATGTTCTTTCCTGCGTT
ATCCCCTGATTCTGTGGATAACCGTATTACCGCCTTTGAGTGAGCTGATACCGCTCGCCGCAGCCGAACG
ACCGAGCGCAGCGAGTCAGTGAGCGAGGAAGCGGAAGAGCGCCCAATACGCAAACCGCCTCTCCCCGCGC
GTTGGCCGATTCATTAATGCAGCTGGCACGACAGGTTTCCCGACTGGAAAGCGGGCAGTGAGCGCAACGC
AATTAATGTGAGTTAGCTCACTCATTAGGCACCCCAGGCTTTACACTTTATGCTTCCGGCTCGTATGTTG
TGTGGAATTGTGAGCGGATAACAATTTCACACAGGAAACAGCTATGACCATGATTACGCCAAGCTTGTAA
CAAACTGCCCTGCACCTCGTCTGCCACCTCGGTTGCCACCTTGTCCTCGTTCCCCACCACCTTGTCCTCG
TCCGCTGCCAGCATCGCGATCAGCGTGCTTGCGCTTGGCGCTGCTGCTGCCGGACTTCCCGTTATCGGCC
ATACTTTTTGTGGTGTTTCCAGGCGAGATGCGCTGTTGGCAAAGCAAAATGGCAAAACGGCCTTTGCCAC
ACGCCATCCTCGCCTCACCTCGACGTGCGGCTTTCCTAAACAGGAAACCTGACGAAACGAATTGAGCGCA
TTGGCACACGTGTGCTGTGCGCTTTGTGTCGCTGCATGCTATCCACCACGCACCACCCAATCAGTCCAAC
TGTGACGTGTCACGCCTAGGCGAAAAAGCGGCGAGAGCGCCAAAGCAAACGCCAAACAAAAACCAAAGAA
GAGCAAACGCAGCGAACTGATGTGAGACAAGGGGGCGGTGCAATGCGTCACTGAACGTGCAAAAGCCAAA
AACAACCAAGAAGCAGCTGCACAACACAACAACAACAACAACAACAACAACACCTTGTTGTCGCAGCTCT
ACGTTTGGCATTTTCCTGTTGTTCTCTCTTGCGATCAGTCCGTGTCTCTTTTCTCCCCCTTTTCCCAGAC
CACAACCACAAAACAACCAGCCATGGTCTCCAAGGGCGAGGAGGACAACATGGCTATCATCAAGGAGTTC
ATGCGCTTCAAGGTCCACATGGAGGGCTCCGTCAACGGCCACGAGTTCGAGATCGAGGGCGAGGGCGAGG
GCCGCCCCTACGAGGGCACCCAGACCGCCAAGCTCAAGGTGACGAAGGGCGGCCCCCTCCCCTTCGCCTG
GGACATCCTCTCCCCCCAGTTCATGTACGGCTCCAAGGCTTACGTCAAGCACCCCGCCGACATCCCCGAC
TACCTCAAGCTCTCCTTCCCCGAGGGCTTCAAGTGGGAGCGCGTCATGAACTTCGAGGACGGCGGCGTCG
TCACCGTCACCCAGGACTCCTCTCTTCAGGACGGCGAGTTCATCTACAAGGTCAAGCTGCGCGGCACCAA
CTTCCCCTCCGACGGCCCCGTCATGCAGAAGAAGACGATGGGTTGGGAGGCTTCCTCCGAGCGCATGTAC
CCCGAGGACGGCGCCCTCAAGGGCGAGATCAAGCAGCGCCTCAAGCTCAAGGACGGCGGCCACTACGACG
CCGAGGTCAAGACCACCTACAAGGCCAAGAAGCCCGTCCAGCTCCCCGGCGCCTACAACGTCAACATCAA
GCTCGACATCACCTCCCACAACGAGGACTACACCATCGTCGAGCAGTACGAGCGTGCCGAGGGCCGCCAC
AGCACGGGCGGTATGGACGAGCTTTACAAGTCTACCGCAAAGACCGGTGGTGGGTGCTGCACGCTGCTCT
AAGCGCCTCGTTGGTCATTGCCACCTTGTTGCCTCTTTTGCTGTTGTCCTCGTGTCGACGCGTGCCACGT
GCGCTTGTTGTGAGTTGATTCTGCTTCTTGTGCACGTCATGCCGAGCCCTTGGGCCCCGCAATAAACCCA
CTATGCCAGTGTAACTATCCTTCCCCCCAATGTATAACTGTGACGATCAATGAGCGGTGCCCGTCTAGAG
GATCCCCGGGTACCGAGCTCGAATTCACTGGCCGTCGTTTTACAACGTCGTGACTGGGAAAACCCTGGCG
TTACCCAACTTAATCGCCTTGCAGCACATCCCCCTTTCGCCAGCTGGCGTAATAGCGAAGAGGCCCGCAC
CGATCGCCCTTCCCAACAGTTGCGCAGCCTGAATGGCGAATGGCGCCTGATGCGGTATTTTCTCCTTACG
CATCTGTGCGGTATTTCACACCGCATATGGTGCACTCTCAGTACAATCTGCTCTGATGCCGCATAGTTAA
GCCAGCCCCGACACCCGCCAACACCCGCTGACGCGCCCTGACGGGCTTGTCTGCTCCCGGCATCCGCTTA
CAGACAAGCTGTGACCGTCTCCGGGAGCTGCATGTGTCAGAGGTTTTCACCGTCATCACCGAAACGCGCG
AGACG
Features (pLannotate 1.2.2; 12 found; start..end, strand, type, name):
     92..196     +  promoter       AmpR promoter: bla
    197..1057    +  CDS            AmpR: β-lactamase; bla; confers resistance to ampicillin, carbenicillin, and related antibiotics
   1228..1816    +  rep_origin     ori: high-copy-number ColE1/pMB1/pBR322/pUC origin of replication
   1999..2091    +  CDS            lacI (fragment): lac repressor; lacI; The lac repressor binds to the lac operator to inhibit transcription in E. coli. This inhibition can be relieved by adding lactose or isopropyl-β-D-thiogalactopyranoside (IPTG).
   2104..2125    +  protein_bind   CAP binding site: CAP binding activates transcription in the presence of cAMP. E. coli catabolite activator protein
   2140..2170    +  promoter       lac promoter: promoter for the E. coli lac operon
   2178..2194    +  protein_bind   lac operator: The lac repressor binds to the lac operator to inhibit transcription in E. coli. This inhibition can be relieved by adding lactose or isopropyl-β-D-thiogalactopyranoside (IPTG). lac repressor encoded by lacI
   2893..3600    +  CDS            mCherry: mCherry is a basic (constitutively fluorescent) red fluorescent protein published in 2004, derived from Discosoma sp.. It is reported to be a very rapidly-maturing monomer with low acid sensitivity.
   3844..3876    -  misc_feature   MCS (fragment): pUC18/19 multiple cloning site
   3873..4030    +  CDS            lacZα (fragment): LacZα fragment of β-galactosidase; lacZ fragment
   4036..4135    -  misc_feature   bom (fragment): basis of mobility region from pBR322
   4237..4272    -  CDS            rop (fragment): Rop protein, which maintains plasmids at low copy number; rop
