[The description below was written by a language model from this plasmid's Addgene catalogue record and pLannotate feature annotations shown in this document.]
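Description:
NK644 (also recorded as pDSB_0104, alternative name pActAvrII_mCherry-GeranylSeq) is a small choanoflagellate expression plasmid of about 4.3 kb, built by Gibson cloning on the pDSB_0057 backbone for reporter gene expression in Salpingoeca rosetta. It is propagated in E. coli as a high-copy plasmid. The feature table shows a ColE1/pUC-type origin of replication and a β-lactamase gene with its own bla promoter, which confers ampicillin resistance. Remnants of a pUC18/19-style cloning vector are also annotated, including the CAP binding site, lac promoter and operator, fragments of lacI, lacZα and the multiple cloning site, and short bom and rop fragments. These are backbone carry-overs rather than functional parts of the reporter cassette.

The payload is an mCherry coding sequence, a monomeric red fluorescent protein. According to the insert name, it is joined to the geranyl-geranylation signal of the S. rosetta gene PTSG_00306. Geranylgeranylation is a lipid modification that generally anchors proteins to membranes, so the fusion would be expected to act as a red membrane marker, although the record does not state the localisation. The annotation tool did not identify the geranylgeranylation sequence or any choanoflagellate regulatory elements. The roughly 700 bp unannotated stretch upstream of mCherry and the region downstream of it presumably carry the promoter and 3′ elements. The "pAct" in the alternative name suggests an actin promoter, but the record does not explicitly name the promoter or terminator. No selection marker for choanoflagellates is annotated. This is consistent with use in transfections to visualise cell architecture by fluorescence microscopy.
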