Addgene plasmid #109096: NK644
Purpose: Reporter gene expression in S. rosetta
Depositing lab: Nicole King. Depositing organization: University of California, Berkeley. Publication: Transfection of choanoflagellates illuminates their cell biology and the ancestry of animal septins. Booth DS, Szmidt-Middleton H, King N. Mol Biol Cell. 2018 Dec 1;29(25):3026-3038. doi: 10.1091/mbc.E18-08-0514. Epub 2018 Oct 3. PubMed 30281390.
Backbone
  Vector backbone: pDSB_0057
  Vector type: Choanoflagellate Expression
Growth in bacteria
  Bacterial resistance: Ampicillin, 100 μg/mL
  Growth temperature: 37°C
  Growth strain: DH5alpha
  Copy number: High Copy
Gene/Insert
  Gene/Insert name: PTSG_00306 geranyl-geranylation signal (alt name: pActAvrII_mCherry-GeranylSeq)
  Species: Synthetic
  Cloning method: Gibson Cloning
Terms and licenses: Academic/Nonprofit Terms; Industry Terms: Not Available to Industry
Depositor comments: pDSB_0104 . Please visit https://www.biorxiv.org/content/early/2018/06/09/343111 for bioRxiv preprint.
How to cite: NK644 was a gift from Nicole King (Addgene plasmid # 109096 ; http://n2t.net/addgene:109096 ; RRID:Addgene_109096)
